>Addgene plasmid #178169 | SETX_Halo_C_allele | addgene full sequence | sequence record 349348 | Addgene NGS Result
ATTCCACACAACATACGAGCCGGAAGCATAAAGTGTAAAGCCTGGGGTGCCTAATGAGTGAGCTAACTCA
CATTAATTGCGTTGCGCTCACTGCCCGCTTTCCAGTCGGGAAACCTGTCGTGCCAGCTGCATTAATGAAT
CGGCCAACGCGCGGGGAGAGGCGGTTTGCGTATTGGGCGCTCTTCCGCTTCCTCGCTCACTGACTCGCTG
CGCTCGGTCGTTCGGCTGCGGCGAGCGGTATCAGCTCACTCAAAGGCGGTAATACGGTTATCCACAGAAT
CAGGGGATAACGCAGGAAAGAACATGTGAGCAAAAGGCCAGCAAAAGGCCAGGAACCGTAAAAAGGCCGC
GTTGCTGGCGTTTTTCCATAGGCTCCGCCCCCCTGACGAGCATCACAAAAATCGACGCTCAAGTCAGAGG
TGGCGAAACCCGACAGGACTATAAAGATACCAGGCGTTTCCCCCTGGAAGCTCCCTCGTGCGCTCTCCTG
TTCCGACCCTGCCGCTTACCGGATACCTGTCCGCCTTTCTCCCTTCGGGAAGCGTGGCGCTTTCTCATAG
CTCACGCTGTAGGTATCTCAGTTCGGTGTAGGTCGTTCGCTCCAAGCTGGGCTGTGTGCACGAACCCCCC
GTTCAGCCCGACCGCTGCGCCTTATCCGGTAACTATCGTCTTGAGTCCAACCCGGTAAGACACGACTTAT
CGCCACTGGCAGCAGCCACTGGTAACAGGATTAGCAGAGCGAGGTATGTAGGCGGTGCTACAGAGTTCTT
GAAGTGGTGGCCTAACTACGGCTACACTAGAAGAACAGTATTTGGTATCTGCGCTCTGCTGAAGCCAGTT
ACCTTCGGAAAAAGAGTTGGTAGCTCTTGATCCGGCAAACAAACCACCGCTGGTAGCGGTGGTTTTTTTG
TTTGCAAGCAGCAGATTACGCGCAGAAAAAAAGGATCTCAAGAAGATCCTTTGATCTTTTCTACGGGGTC
TGACGCTCAGTGGAACGAAAACTCACGTTAAGGGATTTTGGTCATGAGATTATCAAAAAGGATCTTCACC
TAGATCCTTTTAAATTAAAAATGAAGTTTTAAATCAATCTAAAGTATATATGAGTAAACTTGGTCTGACA
GTTACCAATGCTTAATCAGTGAGGCACCTATCTCAGCGATCTGTCTATTTCGTTCATCCATAGTTGCCTG
ACTCCCCGTCGTGTAGATAACTACGATACGGGAGGGCTTACCATCTGGCCCCAGTGCTGCAATGATACCG
CGAGATCCACGCTCACCGGCTCCAGATTTATCAGCAATAAACCAGCCAGCCGGAAGGGCCGAGCGCAGAA
GTGGTCCTGCAACTTTATCCGCCTCCATCCAGTCTATTAATTGTTGCCGGGAAGCTAGAGTAAGTAGTTC
GCCAGTTAATAGTTTGCGCAACGTTGTTGCCATTGCTACAGGCATCGTGGTGTCACGCTCGTCGTTTGGT
ATGGCTTCATTCAGCTCCGGTTCCCAACGATCAAGGCGAGTTACATGATCCCCCATGTTGTGCAAAAAAG
CGGTTAGCTCCTTCGGTCCTCCGATCGTTGTCAGAAGTAAGTTGGCCGCAGTGTTATCACTCATGGTTAT
GGCAGCACTGCATAATTCTCTTACTGTCATGCCATCCGTAAGATGCTTTTCTGTGACTGGTGAGTACTCA
ACCAAGTCATTCTGAGAATAGTGTATGCGGCGACCGAGTTGCTCTTGCCCGGCGTCAATACGGGATAATA
CCGCGCCACATAGCAGAACTTTAAAAGTGCTCATCATTGGAAAACGTTCTTCGGGGCGAAAACTCTCAAG
GATCTTACCGCTGTTGAGATCCAGTTCGATGTAACCCACTCGTGCACCCAACTGATCTTCAGCATCTTTT
ACTTTCACCAGCGTTTCTGGGTGAGCAAAAACAGGAAGGCAAAATGCCGCAAAAAAGGGAATAAGGGCGA
CACGGAAATGTTGAATACTCATACTCTTCCTTTTTCAATATTATTGAAGCATTTATCAGGGTTATTGTCT
CATGAGCGGATACATATTTGAATGTATTTAGAAAAATAAACAAATAGGGGTTCCGCGCACATTTCCCCGA
AAAGTGCCACCTGACGTCTAAGAAACCATTATTATCATGACATTAACCTATAAAAATAGGCGTATCACGA
GGCCCTTTCGTCTCGCGCGTTTCGGTGATGACGGTGAAAACCTCTGACACATGCAGCTCCCGGAGACGGT
CACAGCTTGTCTGTAAGCGGATGCCGGGAGCAGACAAGCCCGTCAGGGCGCGTCAGCGGGTGTTGGCGGG
TGTCGGGGCTGGCTTAACTATGCGGCATCAGAGCAGATTGTACTGAGAGTGCACCATATGCGGTGTGAAA
TACCGCACAGATGCGTAAGGAGAAAATACCGCATCAGGCGCCATTCGCCATTCAGGCTGCGCAACTGTTG
GGAAGGGCGATCGGTGCGGGCCTCTTCGCTATTACGCCAGCTGGCGAAAGGGGGATGTGCTGCAAGGCGA
TTAAGTTGGGTAACGCCAGGGTTTTCCCAGTCACGACGTTGTAAAACGACGGCCAGTGAATTCGAGCTCG
GTACCTCGCGAATGCATCTAGATGTTGTAAAACGACGGCCAGTGAATTCGATGGGCATTGAGGTCAAAGG
AGGAATATTCCTTTGGGATCCACAACCCTCGAGCCCCCAGCATCCTGGAGCAACACCTCCTACGGGCGAG
CCGGGCTTCCCTGTCGTTCACCAGGACCTGAGCCATATACAGCAGCCCGCTGCTGTAGTGGCTGCTCTGA
GCAGCCACAAACCTCCCGTGCGGGGCGAACCTCCAGCTGCCAGTCCCGAGGCTTCCACGTGTCAGAGCAA
ATGTGATGACCCGGAAGAGGAGCTCTGTCACAGGAGAGAGGCCAGGGCTTTCAGTGAAGGGGAGCAGGAG
AAGTGTGGTTCCGAGACCCATCACACCAGGAGGAACTCTAGGTGGGACAAGAGGACACTGGAGCAGGAGG
ACAGCAGTTCCAAGAAAAGAAAGCTTTTAGGTGGAGGAGGTTCTGGAGGCGGTGGAAGTGGTGGCGGAGG
TAGCGCCGAGATCGGCACCGGCTTTCCCTTCGATCCTCACTACGTGGAAGTGCTGGGCGAGAGAATGCAC
TATGTGGACGTGGGCCCCAGAGATGGAACCCCTGTGCTGTTTCTGCACGGCAACCCTACCAGCAGCTACG
TGTGGCGGAACATCATCCCTCACGTGGCCCCTACACACAGATGTATCGCCCCTGACCTGATCGGCATGGG
CAAGAGCGATAAGCCCGACCTGGGCTACTTCTTCGACGACCACGTGCGGTTCATGGACGCCTTTATTGAG
GCCCTCGGCCTGGAAGAGGTGGTGCTGGTTATTCACGATTGGGGCAGCGCCCTGGGATTCCACTGGGCCA
AGAGAAACCCCGAGAGAGTGAAGGGAATCGCCTTCATGGAATTCATCAGGCCCATTCCTACCTGGGACGA
GTGGCCTGAGTTCGCCAGAGAGACATTCCAGGCCTTCAGAACCACCGACGTGGGCAGAAAGCTGATCATC
GACCAGAACGTGTTCATCGAGGGCACCCTGCCTATGGGAGTCGTCAGACCACTGACCGAGGTGGAAATGG
ACCACTACAGAGAGCCCTTTCTGAACCCCGTGGACCGGGAACCTCTTTGGAGATTCCCCAACGAGCTGCC
CATTGCCGGCGAGCCTGCTAATATTGTGGCCCTGGTGGAAGAGTACATGGACTGGCTGCATCAGAGCCCC
GTGCCTAAGCTGCTGTTTTGGGGAACACCCGGCGTGCTGATTCCTCCTGCTGAAGCTGCCAGACTGGCCA
AGAGCCTGCCTAATTGCAAGGCCGTGGATATCGGCCCTGGCCTGAATCTGCTGCAAGAGGACAACCCCGA
TCTGATCGGCTCCGAGATTGCCAGATGGCTGAGCACCCTGGAAATCAGCGGATAAGAAAGCCCAGTGACA
TGGGCCAGCAGCCACAGCATATTGTAAACTGAAGATGACCAGCTCGTGGGACCATCTAGATAAGCTTGTT
TTTTGTAAGGAGTTTGTGTGCTGTTGGAAAACATGGAAAATGCATCCTTAACACCTGAGCCTCTGGTCAT
CTTCAGTATTTTCTGTCATTTGCAAAAGCTTTCAGAGGGCATTGTGTATCCGTAATAATGTCCTTGAAGT
CAGAGACTGGAAATGTTGATCTCTTAGTCTTCTATAGACAAGGAGGTCAGACTGGAGTGAATGTTGTAAA
AGTTGAAATGTATATTTGTATAGCAAATAACAAAATCCTTTTAAAATTTAATCTAGTAGACCGCTTTTCT
TTCCCCCTGTTTAAAATGTTAATCAGTTTTCAACAAAGCTTGGCGTAATCATGGTCATAGCATCGGATCC
CGGGCCCGTCGACTGCAGAGGCCTGCATGCAAGCTTGGCGTAATCATGGTCATAGCTGTTTCCTGTGTGA
AATTGTTATCCGCTCACA
Features (pLannotate 1.2.2; 13 found; start..end, strand, type, name):
      9..39      -  promoter       lac promoter: promoter for the E. coli lac operon
     54..75      -  protein_bind   CAP binding site: CAP binding activates transcription in the presence of cAMP. E. coli catabolite activator protein
     88..180     -  CDS            lacI (fragment): lac repressor; lacI; The lac repressor binds to the lac operator to inhibit transcription in E. coli. This inhibition can be relieved by adding lactose or isopropyl-β-D-thiogalactopyranoside (IPTG).
    363..951     -  rep_origin     ori: high-copy-number ColE1/pMB1/pBR322/pUC origin of replication
   1122..1982    -  CDS            AmpR: β-lactamase; bla; confers resistance to ampicillin, carbenicillin, and related antibiotics
   1983..2087    -  promoter       AmpR promoter: bla
   2182..2217    +  CDS            rop (fragment): Rop protein, which maintains plasmids at low copy number; rop
   2319..2418    +  misc_feature   bom (fragment): basis of mobility region from pBR322
   2424..2581    -  CDS            lacZα (fragment): LacZα fragment of β-galactosidase; lacZ fragment
   2626..3015    +  CDS            SETX (fragment): SETX_HUMAN - Also known as ALS4, KIAA0625, SCAR1. Experimental evidence at protein level: Swiss-Prot protein existence level 1. Probable RNA/DNA helicase involved in diverse aspects of RNA metabolism and genomic integrity. Plays a role in transcription regulation by its ability to modulate RNA Polymerase II (Pol II) binding to chromatin and through its interaction with proteins involved in transcription (PubMed:19515850, PubMed:21700224). Contributes to the mRNA splicing efficiency and splice site selection (PubMed:19515850). Required for the resolution of R-loop RNA-DNA hybrid formation at G-
   3085..3960    +  CDS            dhaA: DHAA_PSEPV - Experimental evidence at protein level: Swiss-Prot protein existence level 1. Catalyzes hydrolytic cleavage of carbon-halogen bonds in halogenated aliphatic compounds, leading to the formation of the corresponding primary alcohols, halide ions and protons. Has a broad substrate specificity, as it is able to dehalogenate mono- and di- chlorinated and brominated alkanes (up to at least C10), and the two isomers of 1,3-dichloropropene to 3-chloroallyl alcohol; the highest activity was found with 1,2-dibromoethane, while no activity was observed with the analog 1,2-dichloroethane. Fro
   3989..4005    -  CDS            SNAP-tag® (fragment): human O6-alkylguanine-DNA-alkyltransferase variant that forms covalent bonds with benzylguanine derivatives optimized for bacterial expression
   4483..1       -  protein_bind   lac operator (across the origin): The lac repressor binds to the lac operator to inhibit transcription in E. coli. This inhibition can be relieved by adding lactose or isopropyl-β-D-thiogalactopyranoside (IPTG). lac repressor encoded by lacI
