[The description below was written by a language model from this plasmid's Addgene catalogue record and pLannotate feature annotations shown in this document.]
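Description:
SETX_Halo_C_allele is a homology-directed repair donor plasmid built on the pUC57-BsaI-Free cloning backbone. It is intended for knocking a HaloTag coding sequence into the endogenous human SETX locus so that the native protein carries the tag at its C-terminus. SETX encodes senataxin, a probable RNA/DNA helicase involved in transcription regulation and R-loop resolution, also known by the aliases ALS4 and AOA2. The plasmid is about 4.5 kb and is propagated in E. coli at high copy from a ColE1/pUC-type origin, with selection through the β-lactamase (AmpR) gene and its own promoter. The remaining backbone annotations are ordinary pUC remnants: the lac promoter, operator and CAP site, and fragments of lacZα, lacI, rop and bom. None of them plays a role in the editing application.

The payload lies within the disrupted lacZα region. A fragment matching the SETX coding sequence (about 390 bp) presumably serves as the upstream homology arm ending at the last codons of the gene. After a short unannotated gap, probably a linker, comes an open reading frame annotated as the haloalkane dehalogenase dhaA. This is the bacterial enzyme from which HaloTag was engineered, and the tag binds chloroalkane ligands covalently for fluorescent labelling, pull-down or targeted degradation. The roughly 480 bp of unannotated sequence downstream is likely the 3′ homology arm, though the feature table does not identify it. The very short SNAP-tag hit in this region is most likely a spurious match.

No mammalian promoter, selection cassette or nuclease component is annotated, so expression of the tagged allele would depend on the endogenous SETX promoter after integration. The nuclease and guide would have to be supplied separately. The depositing initiative suggests use in human iPSC models of neurodegenerative disease.
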