Addgene plasmid #178169: SETX_Halo_C_allele
Purpose: Donor vector for endogenous tagging of human SETX at the C-terminus with halotag
Depositing lab: iPSC Neurodegenerative Disease Initiative (iNDI) & Michael Ward. Depositing organization: National Institute of Neurological Disorders and Strokes (NINDS).
Backbone
  Vector backbone: pUC57-BsaI-Free
  Vector type: Donor vector
Growth in bacteria
  Bacterial resistance: Ampicillin, 100 μg/mL
  Growth temperature: 37°C
  Growth strain: DH5alpha
  Copy number: High Copy
Gene/Insert
  Gene/Insert name: Halotag (alt name: SETX)
  Species: H. sapiens (human)
  Entrez Gene: SETX (a.k.a. ALS4, AOA2, SCAN2, SCAR1, STEX, Sen1, bA479K20.2)
  Cloning method: Unknown
Terms and licenses: Academic/Nonprofit Terms; Industry Terms: Not Available to Industry
How to cite: SETX_Halo_C_allele was a gift from iPSC Neurodegenerative Disease Initiative (iNDI) & Michael Ward (Addgene plasmid # 178169 ; http://n2t.net/addgene:178169 ; RRID:Addgene_178169)
