>Addgene plasmid #178169 | SETX_Halo_C_allele | depositor partial sequence | sequence record 345806 | insert
GATGGGCATTGAGGTCAAAGGAGGAATATTCCTTTGGGATCCACAACCCTCGAGCCCCCAGCATCCTGGA
GCAACACCTCCTACGGGCGAGCCGGGCTTCCCTGTCGTTCACCAGGACCTGAGCCATATACAGCAGCCCG
CTGCTGTAGTGGCTGCTCTGAGCAGCCACAAACCTCCCGTGCGGGGCGAACCTCCAGCTGCCAGTCCCGA
GGCTTCCACGTGTCAGAGCAAATGTGATGACCCGGAAGAGGAGCTCTGTCACAGGAGAGAGGCCAGGGCT
TTCAGTGAAGGGGAGCAGGAGAAGTGTGGTTCCGAGACCCATCACACCAGGAGGAACTCTAGGTGGGACA
AGAGGACACTGGAGCAGGAGGACAGCAGTTCCAAGAAAAGAAAGCTTTTAGGTGGAGGAGGTTCTGGAGG
CGGTGGAAGTGGTGGCGGAGGTAGCGCCGAGATCGGCACCGGCTTTCCCTTCGATCCTCACTACGTGGAA
GTGCTGGGCGAGAGAATGCACTATGTGGACGTGGGCCCCAGAGATGGAACCCCTGTGCTGTTTCTGCACG
GCAACCCTACCAGCAGCTACGTGTGGCGGAACATCATCCCTCACGTGGCCCCTACACACAGATGTATCGC
CCCTGACCTGATCGGCATGGGCAAGAGCGATAAGCCCGACCTGGGCTACTTCTTCGACGACCACGTGCGG
TTCATGGACGCCTTTATTGAGGCCCTCGGCCTGGAAGAGGTGGTGCTGGTTATTCACGATTGGGGCAGCG
CCCTGGGATTCCACTGGGCCAAGAGAAACCCCGAGAGAGTGAAGGGAATCGCCTTCATGGAATTCATCAG
GCCCATTCCTACCTGGGACGAGTGGCCTGAGTTCGCCAGAGAGACATTCCAGGCCTTCAGAACCACCGAC
GTGGGCAGAAAGCTGATCATCGACCAGAACGTGTTCATCGAGGGCACCCTGCCTATGGGAGTCGTCAGAC
CACTGACCGAGGTGGAAATGGACCACTACAGAGAGCCCTTTCTGAACCCCGTGGACCGGGAACCTCTTTG
GAGATTCCCCAACGAGCTGCCCATTGCCGGCGAGCCTGCTAATATTGTGGCCCTGGTGGAAGAGTACATG
GACTGGCTGCATCAGAGCCCCGTGCCTAAGCTGCTGTTTTGGGGAACACCCGGCGTGCTGATTCCTCCTG
CTGAAGCTGCCAGACTGGCCAAGAGCCTGCCTAATTGCAAGGCCGTGGATATCGGCCCTGGCCTGAATCT
GCTGCAAGAGGACAACCCCGATCTGATCGGCTCCGAGATTGCCAGATGGCTGAGCACCCTGGAAATCAGC
GGATAAGAAAGCCCAGTGACATGGGCCAGCAGCCACAGCATATTGTAAACTGAAGATGACCAGCTCGTGG
GACCATCTAGATAAGCTTGTTTTTTGTAAGGAGTTTGTGTGCTGTTGGAAAACATGGAAAATGCATCCTT
AACACCTGAGCCTCTGGTCATCTTCAGTATTTTCTGTCATTTGCAAAAGCTTTCAGAGGGCATTGTGTAT
CCGTAATAATGTCCTTGAAGTCAGAGACTGGAAATGTTGATCTCTTAGTCTTCTATAGACAAGGAGGTCA
GACTGGAGTGAATGTTGTAAAAGTTGAAATGTATATTTGTATAGCAAATAACAAAATCCTTTTAAAATTT
AATCTAGTAGACCGCTTTTCTTTCCCCCTGTTTAAAATGTTAATCAGTTTTCAACA
